Addgene plasmid #90824: PBK D1.3 gRNA
Purpose: 3rd generation lentiviral gRNA plasmid targeting human PBK
Depositing lab: Iain Cheeseman. Depositing organization: Whitehead Institute for Biomedical Research. Publication: Large-Scale Analysis of CRISPR/Cas9 Cell-Cycle Knockouts Reveals the Diversity of p53-Dependent Responses to Cell-Cycle Defects. McKinley KL, Cheeseman IM. Dev Cell. 2017 Feb 27;40(4):405-420.e2. doi: 10.1016/j.devcel.2017.01.012. Epub 2017 Feb 16. PubMed 28216383.
Backbone
  Vector backbone: pLenti-sgRNA
  Backbone manufacturer: Eric Lander & David Sabatini labs (Addgene plasmid #71409)
  Backbone size w/o insert (bp): 9151
  Vector type: Lentiviral, CRISPR
  Selectable markers: Puromycin
Growth in bacteria
  Bacterial resistance: Ampicillin, 100 μg/mL
  Growth temperature: 37°C
  Growth strain: NEB Stable
  Copy number: Unknown
Gene/Insert
  Gene/Insert name: PBK (Guide Designation D1.3) (alt name: pKMKO series)
  gRNA/shRNA sequence: CACCgAAGACACAGACTGCCATCAT
  Species: H. sapiens (human)
  Promoter: U6
  Cloning method: Restriction Enzyme; 5′ cloning site BsmBI (destroyed during cloning); 3′ cloning site BsmBI (destroyed during cloning)
  Sequencing primers: 5′ hU6-F (5'-GAGGGCCTATTTCCCATGATT-3'); 3′ EF1a-R (5'-CACGGCGACTACTGCACTTA-3')
Terms and licenses: Academic/Nonprofit Terms; Industry Terms: Not Available to Industry
Depositor comments: Please note that gRNA target sequence listed is not strictly the 20nt spacer sequence, but also contains the 5' BsmBI overhang. For more information about knockout human cell lines generated using this plasmid, please see http://cellcycleknockouts.wi.mit.edu/ .
How to cite: PBK D1.3 gRNA was a gift from Iain Cheeseman (Addgene plasmid # 90824 ; http://n2t.net/addgene:90824 ; RRID:Addgene_90824)
