[The description below was written by a language model from this plasmid's Addgene catalogue record and pLannotate feature annotations shown in this document.]
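Description:
PBK D1.3 gRNA is a third-generation lentiviral CRISPR guide plasmid built on the pLenti-sgRNA backbone and designed to express a single guide RNA against human PBK. It is maintained in E. coli through a high-copy ColE1/pUC-type origin with ampicillin selection (AmpR under its own bla promoter). It also carries an f1 origin and leftover lac, T3 and T7 cloning-vector elements. The catalogue gives the empty backbone as 9,151 bp, whereas the sequenced record is 7,302 nt. The difference would fit loss of a stuffer fragment when the guide was cloned into the BsmBI sites, which were destroyed in the process, but the record does not explain it.

The viral portion has an RSV promoter driving a truncated HIV-1 5' LTR, which makes genomic RNA production Tat-independent. This is followed by the Ψ packaging signal with a gag fragment, the Rev response element for nuclear export, a cPPT/CTS, WPRE, and a self-inactivating ΔU3 3' LTR. An SV40 poly(A) signal and SV40 origin lie downstream. Within the provirus, a human U6 RNA polymerase III promoter transcribes the PBK-targeting spacer fused to the S. pyogenes guide scaffold, which is annotated as a tracrRNA fragment. A separate EF-1α core promoter drives puromycin N-acetyltransferase so that transduced mammalian cells can be selected.

No Cas9 is annotated on the plasmid, so the nuclease must be supplied separately, for example by a Cas9-expressing cell line. The construct belongs to a guide series used for large-scale knockout analysis of cell-cycle genes in human cells. The depositor notes that the listed guide sequence includes the 5' BsmBI cloning overhang rather than only the 20-nt spacer.
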