Features (pLannotate 1.2.2; 27 found; start..end, strand, type, name):
     80..172     +  CDS            lacI (fragment): lac repressor; lacI; The lac repressor binds to the lac operator to inhibit transcription in E. coli. This inhibition can be relieved by adding lactose or isopropyl-β-D-thiogalactopyranoside (IPTG).
    185..206     +  protein_bind   CAP binding site: CAP binding activates transcription in the presence of cAMP. E. coli catabolite activator protein
    221..251     +  promoter       lac promoter: promoter for the E. coli lac operon
    259..275     +  protein_bind   lac operator: The lac repressor binds to the lac operator to inhibit transcription in E. coli. This inhibition can be relieved by adding lactose or isopropyl-β-D-thiogalactopyranoside (IPTG). lac repressor encoded by lacI
    320..338     +  promoter       T3 promoter: promoter for bacteriophage T3 RNA polymerase
    366..592     +  promoter       RSV promoter: Rous sarcoma virus enhancer/promoter
    593..773     +  LTR            5' LTR (truncated): truncated 5' long terminal repeat (LTR) from HIV-1
    820..945     +  misc_feature   HIV-1 Ψ: packaging signal of human immunodeficiency virus type 1
    929..1292    +  CDS            HIV-1 gag (fragment): gag protein from human immunodeficiency virus 1; gag
   1438..1671    +  misc_feature   RRE: The Rev response element (RRE) of HIV-1 allows for Rev-dependent mRNA export from the nucleus to the cytoplasm.
   2048..2074    +  CDS            Rev (fragment): human immunodeficiency virus 1 (HIV-1) Rev protein; rev; enhances nuclear export of unspliced and incompletely spliced viral mRNAs
   2078..2318    +  promoter       U6 promoter: RNA polymerase III promoter for human U6 snRNA
   2366..2433    +  misc_RNA       tracrRNA (fragment): trans-activating CRISPR RNA for the Streptococcus pyogenes CRISPR/Cas9 system
   2482..2599    +  misc_feature   cPPT/CTS: central polypurine tract and central termination sequence of HIV-1
   2668..2879    +  promoter       EF-1α core promoter: core promoter for human elongation factor EF-1α
   2905..3504    +  CDS            PuroR (fragment): puromycin N-acetyltransferase; pac from Streptomyces; confers resistance to puromycin
   3520..4108    +  misc_feature   WPRE: woodchuck hepatitis virus posttranscriptional regulatory element
   4159..4178    +  misc_feature   cPPT/CTS (fragment): central polypurine tract and central termination sequence of HIV-1
   4180..4413    +  LTR            3' LTR (ΔU3): self-inactivating 3' long terminal repeat (LTR) from HIV-1
   4491..4612    +  polyA_signal   SV40 poly(A) signal: SV40 polyadenylation signal
   4652..4787    +  rep_origin     SV40 ori: SV40 origin of replication
   4808..4826    -  promoter       T7 promoter: promoter for bacteriophage T7 RNA polymerase
   4834..4989    +  CDS            lacZα (fragment): LacZα fragment of β-galactosidase; lacZ fragment
   4994..5422    +  rep_origin     f1 ori (sequence partly withheld): f1 bacteriophage origin of replication; arrow indicates direction of (+) strand synthesis
   5475..5579    +  promoter       AmpR promoter: bla
   5580..6440    +  CDS            AmpR: β-lactamase; bla; confers resistance to ampicillin, carbenicillin, and related antibiotics
   6611..7199    +  rep_origin     ori: high-copy-number ColE1/pMB1/pBR322/pUC origin of replication
>Addgene plasmid #90824 | PBK D1.3 gRNA | addgene full sequence | sequence record 183198 | Addgene NGS Result
CCGCCTTTGAGTGAGCTGATACCGCTCGCCGCAGCCGAACGACCGAGCGCAGCGAGTCAGTGAGCGAGGA
AGCGGAAGAGCGCCCAATACGCAAACCGCCTCTCCCCGCGCGTTGGCCGATTCATTAATGCAGCTGGCAC
GACAGGTTTCCCGACTGGAAAGCGGGCAGTGAGCGCAACGCAATTAATGTGAGTTAGCTCACTCATTAGG
CACCCCAGGCTTTACACTTTATGCTTCCGGCTCGTATGTTGTGTGGAATTGTGAGCGGATAACAATTTCA
CACAGGAAACAGCTATGACCATGATTACGCCAAGCGCGCAATTAACCCTCACTAAAGGGAACAAAAGCTG
GAGCTGCAAGCTTAATGTAGTCTTATGCAATACTCTTGTAGTCTTGCAACATGGTAACGATGAGTTAGCA
ACATGCCTTACAAGGAGAGAAAAAGCACCGTGCATGCCGATTGGTGGAAGTAAGGTGGTACGATCGTGCC
TTATTAGGAAGGCAACAGACGGGTCTGACATGGATTGGACGAACCACTGAATTGCCGCATTGCAGAGATA
TTGTATTTAAGTGCCTAGCTCGATACATAAACGGGTCTCTCTGGTTAGACCAGATCTGAGCCTGGGAGCT
CTCTGGCTAACTAGGGAACCCACTGCTTAAGCCTCAATAAAGCTTGCCTTGAGTGCTTCAAGTAGTGTGT
GCCCGTCTGTTGTGTGACTCTGGTAACTAGAGATCCCTCAGACCCTTTTAGTCAGTGTGGAAAATCTCTA
GCAGTGGCGCCCGAACAGGGACTTGAAAGCGAAAGGGAAACCAGAGGAGCTCTCTCGACGCAGGACTCGG
CTTGCTGAAGCGCGCACGGCAAGAGGCGAGGGGCGGCGACTGGTGAGTACGCCAAAAATTTTGACTAGCG
GAGGCTAGAAGGAGAGAGATGGGTGCGAGAGCGTCAGTATTAAGCGGGGGAGAATTAGATCGCGATGGGA
AAAAATTCGGTTAAGGCCAGGGGGAAAGAAAAAATATAAATTAAAACATATAGTATGGGCAAGCAGGGAG
CTAGAACGATTCGCAGTTAATCCTGGCCTGTTAGAAACATCAGAAGGCTGTAGACAAATACTGGGACAGC
TACAACCATCCCTTCAGACAGGATCAGAAGAACTTAGATCATTATATAATACAGTAGCAACCCTCTATTG
TGTGCATCAAAGGATAGAGATAAAAGACACCAAGGAAGCTTTAGACAAGATAGAGGAAGAGCAAAACAAA
AGTAAGACCACCGCACAGCAAGCGGCCGCTGATCTTCAGACCTGGAGGAGGAGATATGAGGGACAATTGG
AGAAGTGAATTATATAAATATAAAGTAGTAAAAATTGAACCATTAGGAGTAGCACCCACCAAGGCAAAGA
GAAGAGTGGTGCAGAGAGAAAAAAGAGCAGTGGGAATAGGAGCTTTGTTCCTTGGGTTCTTGGGAGCAGC
AGGAAGCACTATGGGCGCAGCGTCAATGACGCTGACGGTACAGGCCAGACAATTATTGTCTGGTATAGTG
CAGCAGCAGAACAATTTGCTGAGGGCTATTGAGGCGCAACAGCATCTGTTGCAACTCACAGTCTGGGGCA
TCAAGCAGCTCCAGGCAAGAATCCTGGCTGTGGAAAGATACCTAAAGGATCAACAGCTCCTGGGGATTTG
GGGTTGCTCTGGAAAACTCATTTGCACCACTGCTGTGCCTTGGAATGCTAGTTGGAGTAATAAATCTCTG
GAACAGATTTGGAATCACACGACCTGGATGGAGTGGGACAGAGAAATTAACAATTACACAAGCTTAATAC
ACTCCTTAATTGAAGAATCGCAAAACCAGCAAGAAAAGAATGAACAAGAATTATTGGAATTAGATAAATG
GGCAAGTTTGTGGAATTGGTTTAACATAACAAATTGGCTGTGGTATATAAAATTATTCATAATGATAGTA
GGAGGCTTGGTAGGTTTAAGAATAGTTTTTGCTGTACTTTCTATAGTGAATAGAGTTAGGCAGGGATATT
CACCATTATCGTTTCAGACCCACCTCCCAACCCCGAGGGGACCCAGAGAGGGCCTATTTCCCATGATTCC
TTCATATTTGCATATACGATACAAGGCTGTTAGAGAGATAATTAGAATTAATTTGACTGTAAACACAAAG
ATATTAGTACAAAATACGTGACGTAGAAAGTAATAATTTCTTGGGTAGTTTGCAGTTTTAAAATTATGTT
TTAAAATGGACTATCATATGCTTACCGTAACTTGAAAGTATTTCGATTTCTTGGCTTTATATATCTTGTG
GAAAGGACGAAACACCGAAGACACAGACTGCCATCATGTTTAAGAGCTATGCTGGAAACAGCATAGCAAG
TTTAAATAAGGCTAGTCCGTTATCAACTTGAAAAAGTGGCACCGAGTCGGTGCTTTTTTTGAATTCTAGA
TCTTGAGACAAATGGCAGTATTCATCCACAATTTTAAAAGAAAAGGGGGGATTGGGGGGTACAGTGCAGG
GGAAAGAATAGTAGACATAATAGCAACAGACATACAAACTAAAGAATTACAAAAACAAATTACAAAAATT
CAAAATTTTCGGGTTTATTACAGGGACAGCAGAGATCCACTTTGGCGCCGGCTCGAGTGGCTCCGGTGCC
CGTCAGTGGGCAGAGCGCACATCGCCCACAGTCCCCGAGAAGTTGGGGGGAGGGGTCGGCAATTGAACCG
GTGCCTAGAGAAGGTGGCGCGGGGTAAACTGGGAAAGTGATGTCGTGTACTGGCTCCGCCTTTTTCCCGA
GGGTGGGGGAGAACCGTATATAAGTGCAGTAGTCGCCGTGAACGTTCTTTTTCGCAACGGGTTTGCCGCC
AGAACACAGGTGTCGTGACGCGGGATCCGCCACCATGACCGAGTACAAGCCCACGGTGCGCCTCGCCACC
CGCGACGACGTCCCCAGGGCCGTACGCACCCTCGCCGCCGCGTTCGCCGACTACCCCGCCACGCGCCACA
CCGTCGATCCGGACCGCCACATCGAGCGGGTCACCGAGCTGCAAGAACTCTTCCTCACGCGCGTCGGGCT
CGACATCGGCAAGGTGTGGGTCGCGGACGACGGCGCCGCGGTGGCGGTCTGGACCACGCCGGAGAGCGTC
GAAGCGGGGGCGGTGTTCGCCGAGATCGGCCCGCGCATGGCCGAGTTGAGCGGTTCCCGGCTGGCCGCGC
AGCAACAGATGGAAGGCCTCCTGGCGCCGCACCGGCCCAAGGAGCCCGCGTGGTTCCTGGCCACCGTCGG
AGTCTCGCCCGACCACCAGGGCAAGGGTCTGGGCAGCGCCGTCGTGCTCCCCGGAGTGGAGGCGGCCGAG
CGCGCCGGGGTGCCCGCCTTCCTGGAGACCTCCGCGCCCCGCAACCTCCCCTTCTACGAGCGGCTCGGCT
TCACCGTCACCGCCGACGTCGAGGTGCCCGAAGGACCGCGCACCTGGTGCATGACCCGCAAGCCCGGTGC
CTGAACGCGTTAAGTCGACAATCAACCTCTGGATTACAAAATTTGTGAAAGATTGACTGGTATTCTTAAC
TATGTTGCTCCTTTTACGCTATGTGGATACGCTGCTTTAATGCCTTTGTATCATGCTATTGCTTCCCGTA
TGGCTTTCATTTTCTCCTCCTTGTATAAATCCTGGTTGCTGTCTCTTTATGAGGAGTTGTGGCCCGTTGT
CAGGCAACGTGGCGTGGTGTGCACTGTGTTTGCTGACGCAACCCCCACTGGTTGGGGCATTGCCACCACC
TGTCAGCTCCTTTCCGGGACTTTCGCTTTCCCCCTCCCTATTGCCACGGCGGAACTCATCGCCGCCTGCC
TTGCCCGCTGCTGGACAGGGGCTCGGCTGTTGGGCACTGACAATTCCGTGGTGTTGTCGGGGAAATCATC
GTCCTTTCCTTGGCTGCTCGCCTGTGTTGCCACCTGGATTCTGCGCGGGACGTCCTTCTGCTACGTCCCT
TCGGCCCTCAATCCAGCGGACCTTCCTTCCCGCGGCCTGCTGCCGGCTCTGCGGCCTCTTCCGCGTCTTC
GCCTTCGCCCTCAGACGAGTCGGATCTCCCTTTGGGCCGCCTCCCCGCGTCGACTTTAAGACCAATGACT
TACAAGGCAGCTGTAGATCTTAGCCACTTTTTAAAAGAAAAGGGGGGACTGGAAGGGCTAATTCACTCCC
AACGAAGACAAGATCTGCTTTTTGCTTGTACTGGGTCTCTCTGGTTAGACCAGATCTGAGCCTGGGAGCT
CTCTGGCTAACTAGGGAACCCACTGCTTAAGCCTCAATAAAGCTTGCCTTGAGTGCTTCAAGTAGTGTGT
GCCCGTCTGTTGTGTGACTCTGGTAACTAGAGATCCCTCAGACCCTTTTAGTCAGTGTGGAAAATCTCTA
GCAGTACGTATAGTAGTTCATGTCATCTTATTATTCAGTATTTATAACTTGCAAAGAAATGAATATCAGA
GAGTGAGAGGAACTTGTTTATTGCAGCTTATAATGGTTACAAATAAAGCAATAGCATCACAAATTTCACA
AATAAAGCATTTTTTTCACTGCATTCTAGTTGTGGTTTGTCCAAACTCATCAATGTATCTTATCATGTCT
GGCTCTAGCTATCCCGCCCCTAACTCCGCCCATCCCGCCCCTAACTCCGCCCAGTTCCGCCCATTCTCCG
CCCCATGGCTGACTAATTTTTTTTATTTATGCAGAGGCCGAGGCCGCCTCGGCCTCTGAGCTATTCCAGA
AGTAGTGAGGAGGCTTTTTTGGAGGCCTAGGGACGTACCCAATTCGCCCTATAGTGAGTCGTATTACGCG
CGCTCACTGGCCGTCGTTTTACAACGTCGTGACTGGGAAAACCCTGGCGTTACCCAACTTAATCGCCTTG
CAGCACATCCCCCTTTCGCCAGCTGGCGTAATAGCGAAGAGGCCCGCACCGATCGCCCTTCCCAACAGTT
GCGCAGCCTGAATGGCGAATGGG
[124 nt withheld, positions 4994-5117]
C
[91 nt withheld, positions 5119-5209]
A
[49 nt withheld, positions 5211-5259]
CCTTTGACGTTGGAGTCCACGTTCTTT
[37 nt withheld, positions 5287-5323]
ACCCTATCTCGGTCTATTCTTTTGATTTATAAGGGATTTTGCCGATTTCGGCCTATTGGTTAAAAAATGA
GCTGATTTAACAAAAATTTAACGCGAATTTTAACAAAATATTAACGCTTACAATTTAGGTGGCACTTTTC
GGGGAAATGTGCGCGGAACCCCTATTTGTTTATTTTTCTAAATACATTCAAATATGTATCCGCTCATGAG
ACAATAACCCTGATAAATGCTTCAATAATATTGAAAAAGGAAGAGTATGAGTATTCAACATTTCCGTGTC
GCCCTTATTCCCTTTTTTGCGGCATTTTGCCTTCCTGTTTTTGCTCACCCAGAAACGCTGGTGAAAGTAA
AAGATGCTGAAGATCAGTTGGGTGCACGAGTGGGTTACATCGAACTGGATCTCAACAGCGGTAAGATCCT
TGAGAGTTTTCGCCCCGAAGAACGTTTTCCAATGATGAGCACTTTTAAAGTTCTGCTATGTGGCGCGGTA
TTATCCCGTATTGACGCCGGGCAAGAGCAACTCGGTCGCCGCATACACTATTCTCAGAATGACTTGGTTG
AGTACTCACCAGTCACAGAAAAGCATCTTACGGATGGCATGACAGTAAGAGAATTATGCAGTGCTGCCAT
AACCATGAGTGATAACACTGCGGCCAACTTACTTCTGACAACGATCGGAGGACCGAAGGAGCTAACCGCT
TTTTTGCACAACATGGGGGATCATGTAACTCGCCTTGATCGTTGGGAACCGGAGCTGAATGAAGCCATAC
CAAACGACGAGCGTGACACCACGATGCCTGTAGCAATGGCAACAACGTTGCGCAAACTATTAACTGGCGA
ACTACTTACTCTAGCTTCCCGGCAACAATTAATAGACTGGATGGAGGCGGATAAAGTTGCAGGACCACTT
CTGCGCTCGGCCCTTCCGGCTGGCTGGTTTATTGCTGATAAATCTGGAGCCGGTGAGCGTGGGTCTCGCG
GTATCATTGCAGCACTGGGGCCAGATGGTAAGCCCTCCCGTATCGTAGTTATCTACACGACGGGGAGTCA
GGCAACTATGGATGAACGAAATAGACAGATCGCTGAGATAGGTGCCTCACTGATTAAGCATTGGTAACTG
TCAGACCAAGTTTACTCATATATACTTTAGATTGATTTAAAACTTCATTTTTAATTTAAAAGGATCTAGG
TGAAGATCCTTTTTGATAATCTCATGACCAAAATCCCTTAACGTGAGTTTTCGTTCCACTGAGCGTCAGA
CCCCGTAGAAAAGATCAAAGGATCTTCTTGAGATCCTTTTTTTCTGCGCGTAATCTGCTGCTTGCAAACA
AAAAAACCACCGCTACCAGCGGTGGTTTGTTTGCCGGATCAAGAGCTACCAACTCTTTTTCCGAAGGTAA
CTGGCTTCAGCAGAGCGCAGATACCAAATACTGTTCTTCTAGTGTAGCCGTAGTTAGGCCACCACTTCAA
GAACTCTGTAGCACCGCCTACATACCTCGCTCTGCTAATCCTGTTACCAGTGGCTGCTGCCAGTGGCGAT
AAGTCGTGTCTTACCGGGTTGGACTCAAGACGATAGTTACCGGATAAGGCGCAGCGGTCGGGCTGAACGG
GGGGTTCGTGCACACAGCCCAGCTTGGAGCGAACGACCTACACCGAACTGAGATACCTACAGCGTGAGCT
ATGAGAAAGCGCCACGCTTCCCGAAGGGAGAAAGGCGGACAGGTATCCGGTAAGCGGCAGGGTCGGAACA
GGAGAGCGCACGAGGGAGCTTCCAGGGGGAAACGCCTGGTATCTTTATAGTCCTGTCGGGTTTCGCCACC
TCTGACTTGAGCGTCGATTTTTGTGATGCTCGTCAGGGGGGCGGAGCCTATGGAAAAACGCCAGCAACGC
GGCCTTTTTACGGTTCCTGGCCTTTTGCTGGCCTTTTGCTCACATGTTCTTTCCTGCGTTATCCCCTGAT
TCTGTGGATAACCGTATTA
